Addgene plasmid #177786: L4440_BioBrick-hsf-1-sgRNA-A
Purpose: Overexpression of sgRNAs in E. coli HT115 (targeting C. elegans hsf-1 promoter)
Depositing lab: Michael Ristow. Depositing organization: ETH Zurich (Swiss Federal Institute of Technology). Publication: Ingestion of single guide RNAs induces gene overexpression and extends lifespan in C. elegans via CRISPR activation. Fischer F, Benner C, Goyala A, Grigolon G, Vitiello D, Wu J, Zarse K, Ewald CY, Ristow M. J Biol Chem. 2022 May 27:102085. doi: 10.1016/j.jbc.2022.102085. PubMed 35636511.
Backbone
  Vector backbone: L4440_BioBrick-sgRNA
  Vector type: Bacterial Expression
Growth in bacteria
  Bacterial resistance: Ampicillin, 100 μg/mL
  Growth temperature: 37°C
  Growth strain: DH5alpha
  Copy number: High Copy
Gene/Insert
  Gene/Insert name: hsf-1
  gRNA/shRNA sequence: GATATGTTTCTTGAGATCAGGTTTTAGAGCTAGAAATAGCAAGTTAAAATAAGGCTAGTCCGTTATCAACTTGAAAAAGTGGCACCGAGTCGGTGCTTTTTTT and CCGGGAGAGGAGGAGCTCCGGTTTTAGAGCTAGAAATAGCAAGTTAAAATAAGGCTAGTCCGTTATCAACTTGAAAAAGTGGCACCGAGTCGGTGCTTTTTTT
  Species: C. elegans (nematode)
  Entrez Gene: hsf-1 (a.k.a. CELE_Y53C10A.12)
  Cloning method: Restriction Enzyme; 5′ cloning site Unknown (unknown if destroyed); 3′ cloning site Unknown (unknown if destroyed)
  Sequencing primers: 5′ Unknown
Terms and licenses: Academic/Nonprofit Terms; Industry Terms: Not Available to Industry
How to cite: L4440_BioBrick-hsf-1-sgRNA-A was a gift from Michael Ristow (Addgene plasmid # 177786 ; http://n2t.net/addgene:177786 ; RRID:Addgene_177786)
