[The description below was written by a language model from this plasmid's Addgene catalogue record and pLannotate feature annotations shown in this document.]
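Description:
L4440_BioBrick-hsf-1-sgRNA-A is a small (about 2.9 kb) high-copy bacterial expression plasmid built on L4440_BioBrick-sgRNA, a derivative of the L4440 feeding vector widely used for RNA delivery to C. elegans. It replicates from a ColE1/pUC-type origin and is selected with ampicillin through the β-lactamase gene and its native promoter. The annotated backbone also carries an f1 phage origin, which can support single-stranded DNA production, and a remnant fragment of lacZα.

The payload sits between a BioBrick prefix and suffix, standardized flanks that allow modular assembly of parts. Within them are two tandem transcription units in the same orientation, each consisting of a T7 promoter followed by a short spacer region and the Streptococcus pyogenes Cas9 guide RNA scaffold. According to the record, the two guides carry different spacers, both directed at the promoter region of the C. elegans heat shock factor gene hsf-1. The cloning sites used to insert them are not recorded. Because transcription depends on T7 RNA polymerase, the sgRNAs are meant to be overproduced in E. coli HT115, the feeding strain named in the stated purpose.

The plasmid encodes no Cas9 or activator protein, so it supplies only the guide component. The associated study describes feeding sgRNA-producing bacteria to worms to induce gene overexpression by CRISPR activation. This construct therefore serves to upregulate endogenous hsf-1 by ingestion, in work on lifespan extension. The "A" suffix suggests it may be one of several hsf-1 guide sets, although the record does not say so.
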