Features (pLannotate 1.2.2; 11 found; start..end, strand, type, name):
    455..559     -  promoter       AmpR promoter: bla
    612..1040    -  rep_origin     f1 ori (sequence partly withheld): f1 bacteriophage origin of replication; arrow indicates direction of (+) strand synthesis
   1045..1200    -  CDS            lacZα (fragment): LacZα fragment of β-galactosidase; lacZ fragment
   1208..1229    +  misc_feature   BioBrick prefix: BioBrick prefix for parts that do not start with "ATG"
   1230..1248    +  promoter       T7 promoter: promoter for bacteriophage T7 RNA polymerase
   1270..1345    +  misc_RNA       gRNA scaffold: guide RNA scaffold for the Streptococcus pyogenes CRISPR/Cas9 system
   1373..1391    +  promoter       T7 promoter: promoter for bacteriophage T7 RNA polymerase
   1413..1488    +  misc_RNA       gRNA scaffold: guide RNA scaffold for the Streptococcus pyogenes CRISPR/Cas9 system
   1516..1536    +  misc_feature   BioBrick suffix: universal suffix for all parts
   1731..2319    -  rep_origin     ori: high-copy-number ColE1/pMB1/pBR322/pUC origin of replication
   2490..454     -  CDS            AmpR (across the origin): β-lactamase; bla; confers resistance to ampicillin, carbenicillin, and related antibiotics
>Addgene plasmid #177786 | L4440_BioBrick-hsf-1-sgRNA-A | addgene full sequence | sequence record 354776 | Addgene NGS Result
TGTGCAAAAAAGCGGTTAGCTCCTTCGGTCCTCCGATCGTTGTCAGAAGTAAGTTGGCCGCAGTGTTATC
ACTCATGGTTATGGCAGCACTGCATAATTCTCTTACTGTCATGCCATCCGTAAGATGCTTTTCTGTGACT
GGTGAGTACTCAACCAAGTCATTCTGAGAATAGTGTATGCGGCGACCGAGTTGCTCTTGCCCGGCGTCAA
TACGGGATAATACCGCGCCACATAGCAGAACTTTAAAAGTGCTCATCATTGGAAAACGTTCTTCGGGGCG
AAAACTCTCAAGGATCTTACCGCTGTTGAGATCCAGTTCGATGTAACCCACTCGTGCACCCAACTGATCT
TCAGCATCTTTTACTTTCACCAGCGTTTCTGGGTGAGCAAAAACAGGAAGGCAAAATGCCGCAAAAAAGG
GAATAAGGGCGACACGGAAATGTTGAATACTCATACTCTTCCTTTTTCAATATTATTGAAGCATTTATCA
GGGTTATTGTCTCATGAGCGGATACATATTTGAATGTATTTAGAAAAATAAACAAATAGGGGTTCCGCGC
ACATTTCCCCGAAAAGTGCCACCTAAATTGTAAGCGTTAATATTTTGTTAAAATTCGCGTTAAATTTTTG
TTAAATCAGCTCATTTTTTAACCAATAGGCCGAAATCGGCAAAATCCCTTATAAATCAAAAGAATAGACC
GAGATAGGGT
[37 nt withheld, positions 711-747]
AAAGAACGTGGACTCCAACGTCAAAGG
[49 nt withheld, positions 775-823]
T
[91 nt withheld, positions 825-915]
G
[124 nt withheld, positions 917-1040]
CCCATTCGCCATTCAGGCTGCGCAACTGTTGGGAAGGGCGATCGGTGCGGGCCTCTTCGCTATTACGCCA
GCTGGCGAAAGGGGGATGTGCTGCAAGGCGATTAAGTTGGGTAACGCCAGGGTTTTCCCAGTCACGACGT
TGTAAAACGACGGCCAGTGAGCGCGCGGAATTCGCGGCCGCTTCTAGAGTAATACGACTCACTATAGGGG
ATATGTTTCTTGAGATCAGGTTTTAGAGCTAGAAATAGCAAGTTAAAATAAGGCTAGTCCGTTATCAACT
TGAAAAAGTGGCACCGAGTCGGTGCTTTTTTTAGGTTCTGTTAAGTAACTGATAATACGACTCACTATAG
GGCCGGGAGAGGAGGAGCTCCGGTTTTAGAGCTAGAAATAGCAAGTTAAAATAAGGCTAGTCCGTTATCA
ACTTGAAAAAGTGGCACCGAGTCGGTGCTTTTTTTAGGTTCTGTTAAGTAACTGATACTAGTAGCGGCCG
CTGCAGATTTCGATAAGCCAGGTTGCTTCCTCGCTCACTGACTCGCTGCGCTCGGTCGTTCGGCTGCGGC
GAGCGGTATCAGCTCACTCAAAGGCGGTAATACGGTTATCCACAGAATCAGGGGATAACGCAGGAAAGAA
CATGTGAGCAAAAGGCCAGCAAAAGGCCAGGAACCGTAAAAAGGCCGCGTTGCTGGCGTTTTTCCATAGG
CTCCGCCCCCCTGACGAGCATCACAAAAATCGACGCTCAAGTCAGAGGTGGCGAAACCCGACAGGACTAT
AAAGATACCAGGCGTTTCCCCCTGGAAGCTCCCTCGTGCGCTCTCCTGTTCCGACCCTGCCGCTTACCGG
ATACCTGTCCGCCTTTCTCCCTTCGGGAAGCGTGGCGCTTTCTCATAGCTCACGCTGTAGGTATCTCAGT
TCGGTGTAGGTCGTTCGCTCCAAGCTGGGCTGTGTGCACGAACCCCCCGTTCAGCCCGACCGCTGCGCCT
TATCCGGTAACTATCGTCTTGAGTCCAACCCGGTAAGACACGACTTATCGCCACTGGCAGCAGCCACTGG
TAACAGGATTAGCAGAGCGAGGTATGTAGGCGGTGCTACAGAGTTCTTGAAGTGGTGGCCTAACTACGGC
TACACTAGAAGAACAGTATTTGGTATCTGCGCTCTGCTGAAGCCAGTTACCTTCGGAAAAAGAGTTGGTA
GCTCTTGATCCGGCAAACAAACCACCGCTGGTAGCGGTGGTTTTTTTGTTTGCAAGCAGCAGATTACGCG
CAGAAAAAAAGGATCTCAAGAAGATCCTTTGATCTTTTCTACGGGGTCTGACGCTCAGTGGAACGAAAAC
TCACGTTAAGGGATTTTGGTCATGAGATTATCAAAAAGGATCTTCACCTAGATCCTTTTAAATTAAAAAT
GAAGTTTTAAATCAATCTAAAGTATATATGAGTAAACTTGGTCTGACAGTTACCAATGCTTAATCAGTGA
GGCACCTATCTCAGCGATCTGTCTATTTCGTTCATCCATAGTTGCCTGACTCCCCGTCGTGTAGATAACT
ACGATACGGGAGGGCTTACCATCTGGCCCCAGTGCTGCAATGATACCGCGAGACCCACGCTCACCGGCTC
CAGATTTATCAGCAATAAACCAGCCAGCCGGAAGGGCCGAGCGCAGAAGTGGTCCTGCAACTTTATCCGC
CTCCATCCAGTCTATTAATTGTTGCCGGGAAGCTAGAGTAAGTAGTTCGCCAGTTAATAGTTTGCGCAAC
GTTGTTGCCATTGCTACAGGCATCGTGGTGTCACGCTCGTCGTTTGGTATGGCTTCATTCAGCTCCGGTT
CCCAACGATCAAGGCGAGTTACATGATCCCCCATGT
