>Addgene plasmid #177786 | L4440_BioBrick-hsf-1-sgRNA-A | depositor partial sequence | sequence record 344965 | Vector sequence identical to L4440_BioBrick-sgRNA except for containing two sgRNAs targeting the C. elegans hsf-1 promoter
TAATACGACTCACTATAGGGGATATGTTTCTTGAGATCAGGTTTTAGAGCTAGAAATAGCAAGTTAAAAT
AAGGCTAGTCCGTTATCAACTTGAAAAAGTGGCACCGAGTCGGTGCTTTTTTTAGGTTCTGTTAAGTAAC
TGATAATACGACTCACTATAGGGCCGGGAGAGGAGGAGCTCCGGTTTTAGAGCTAGAAATAGCAAGTTAA
AATAAGGCTAGTCCGTTATCAACTTGAAAAAGTGGCACCGAGTCGGTGCTTTTTTT
